Addgene plasmid #215302: pMVV094
Purpose: Expresses sfGFP under the Anderson J23119 promoter with a pRO1600 backbone.
Depositing lab: Brian Pfleger. Depositing organization: University of Wisconsin, Madison. Publication: Synthetic Biology Toolbox for Nitrogen-Fixing Soil Microbes. Venkataraman M, Ynigez-Gutierrez A, Infante V, MacIntyre A, Fernandes-Junior PI, Ane JM, Pfleger B. ACS Synth Biol. 2023 Dec 15;12(12):3623-3634. doi: 10.1021/acssynbio.3c00414. Epub 2023 Nov 21. PubMed 37988619.
Backbone
  Vector backbone: pRO1600/ColE1
  Backbone manufacturer: SEVA
  Backbone size w/o insert (bp): 3400
  Total vector size (bp): 4103
  Vector type: Bacterial Expression
Growth in bacteria
  Bacterial resistance: Kanamycin, 50 μg/mL
  Growth temperature: 37°C
  Growth strain: DH5alpha
  Copy number: High Copy
Gene/Insert
  Gene/Insert name: sfGFP
  Species: Synthetic
  Insert size (bp): 711
  Promoter: J23119
  Tag / fusion protein: His (N terminal on insert)
  Cloning method: Unknown
  Sequencing primers: 5′ agaacctgcgtgcaatccatc
Terms and licenses: Academic/Nonprofit Terms; Industry Terms: Not Available to Industry
How to cite: pMVV094 was a gift from Brian Pfleger (Addgene plasmid # 215302 ; http://n2t.net/addgene:215302 ; RRID:Addgene_215302)
