[The description below was written by a language model from this plasmid's Addgene catalogue record and pLannotate feature annotations shown in this document.]
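Description:
pMVV094 is a small (about 4.1 kb) bacterial expression plasmid built on a SEVA-style pRO1600/ColE1 backbone and designed to report constitutive gene expression in Gram-negative hosts beyond E. coli. It carries two replication systems. A high-copy ColE1/pMB1-type origin supports propagation in E. coli cloning strains. The pRO1600 oriV and its cognate Rep protein, both originally from a Pseudomonas aeruginosa plasmid, allow replication in a broader range of bacteria. Selection is by kanamycin, conferred by the Tn5-derived neo/nptII gene, which sits on the opposite strand from the reporter and is followed by a lambda t0 terminator. The short tnpA fragment annotated next to the marker is most likely a remnant of Tn5 sequence carried along with the resistance cassette rather than a functional transposase.

The payload is a single cassette in which the strong constitutive Anderson-series promoter J23119 drives superfolder GFP, a rapidly maturing, robustly folding green fluorescent protein. A polyhistidine tag is annotated just upstream of the sfGFP coding sequence, consistent with the catalogue's N-terminal His tag. This tag would permit affinity purification or immunodetection in addition to the fluorescence readout. No terminator is annotated downstream of sfGFP, and the record does not describe the ribosome binding site.

The associated publication describes a synthetic biology toolbox for nitrogen-fixing soil microbes. The plasmid therefore appears intended as a reporter for testing how well the pRO1600 origin is maintained, and how strongly J23119 expresses, in such non-model bacteria, probably in comparison with related constructs carrying other origins or promoters.
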