Features (pLannotate 1.2.2; 9 found; start..end, strand, type, name):
     88..122     +  promoter       J23119 promoter: bacterial promoter (Registry of Standard Biological Parts BBa J23119)
    194..214     +  CDS            7xHis: 6xHis affinity tag
    245..955     +  CDS            Superfolder GFP: Superfolder GFP is a basic (constitutively fluorescent) green fluorescent protein published in 2005, derived from Aequorea victoria. It is reported to be a very rapidly-maturing weak dimer.
   1147..1735    +  rep_origin     ori: high-copy-number ColE1/pMB1/pBR322/pUC origin of replication
   1789..2622    -  CDS            pRO1600 Rep: replication protein for the broad-host-range plasmid pRO1600 from Pseudomonas aeruginosa&nbsp
   2636..2987    +  rep_origin     pRO1600 oriV: broad-host-range origin of replication from Pseudomonas aeruginosa plasmid pRO1600; requires the pRO1600 Rep protein for replication (West et al., 1994)
   3045..3139    -  terminator     lambda t0 terminator: transcription terminator from phage lambda
   3173..3964    -  CDS            neo: KKA2_KLEPN - Also known as kan, nptII. Experimental evidence at protein level: Swiss-Prot protein existence level 1. Resistance to kanamycin, neomycin, paromomycin, ribostamycin, butirosin and gentamicin B. From Klebsiella pneumoniae.
   3996..4100    -  CDS            tnpA (fragment): TN5P_ECOLX - Also known as tnp. Experimental evidence at protein level: Swiss-Prot protein existence level 1. Mediates transposition of transposon Tn5 by a 'cut and paste' mechanism. First, the monomeric transposase binds the 19 bp inverted DNA repeats flanking the transposon. Then, dimerization of the DNA- bound transposase creates a synaptic DNA complex. After nicking of the first DNA strand, excision of the transposon proceeds through a series of intermediates. The transposase then mediates the insertion of the transposon at a new site by strand transfer. The activity of the wild- type tran
>Addgene plasmid #215302 | pMVV094 | addgene full sequence | sequence record 434099 | Addgene NGS Result
GACGTCCTCGGTACCAAATTCCAGAAAAGAGGCCTCCCGAAAGGGGGGCCTTTTTTCGTTTTGGTCCATC
TTGAACTAGCATACATATTGACAGCTAGCTCAGTCCTAGGTATAATGCTAGCACGTCGACTTATCTCGAG
TGAGATATTGTTGACGAACTCATAAAGTCAAGTAGGAGATTAATTCCATGGGCCATCACCATCACCATCA
CCATCACAGCAGCGGCCATATCGAAGGTCGTCATAGCAAAGGAGAAGAACTTTTCACTGGAGTTGTCCCA
ATTCTTGTTGAATTAGATGGTGATGTTAATGGGCACAAATTTTCTGTCCGTGGAGAGGGTGAAGGTGATG
CTACAAACGGAAAACTCACCCTTAAATTTATTTGCACTACTGGAAAACTACCTGTTCCGTGGCCAACACT
TGTCACTACTCTGACCTATGGTGTTCAATGCTTTTCCCGTTATCCGGATCACATGAAACGGCATGACTTT
TTCAAGAGTGCCATGCCCGAAGGTTATGTACAGGAACGCACTATATCTTTCAAAGATGACGGGACCTACA
AGACGCGTGCTGAAGTCAAGTTTGAAGGTGATACCCTTGTTAATCGTATCGAGTTAAAGGGTATTGATTT
TAAAGAAGATGGAAACATTCTTGGACACAAACTTGAGTACAACTTTAACTCACACAATGTATACATCACG
GCAGACAAACAAAAGAATGGAATCAAAGCTAACTTCAAAATTCGCCACAACGTTGAAGATGGTTCCGTTC
AACTAGCAGACCATTATCAACAAAATACTCCAATTGGCGATGGCCCTGTCCTTTTACCAGACAACCATTA
CCTGTCGACACAATCTGTCCTTTCGAAAGATCCCAACGAAAAGCGTGACCACATGGTCCTTCTTGAGTTT
GTAACTGCTGCTGGGATTACACATGGCATGGATGAGCTCTACAAATAATAAGAATTCTTCAGCCAAAAAA
CTTAAGACCGCCGGTCTTGTCCACTACCTTGCAGTAATGCGGTGGACAGGATCGGCGGTTTTCTTTTCTC
TTCTCAACCTAGGGATAATCTCATGACCAAAATCCCTTAACGTGAGTTTTCGTTCCACTGAGCGTCAGAC
CCCGTAGAAAAGATCAAAGGATCTTCTTGAGATCCTTTTTTTCTGCGCGTAATCTGCTGCTTGCAAACAA
AAAAACCACCGCTACCAGCGGTGGTTTGTTTGCCGGATCAAGAGCTACCAACTCTTTTTCCGAAGGTAAC
TGGCTTCAGCAGAGCGCAGATACCAAATACTGTTCTTCTAGTGTAGCCGTAGTTAGGCCACCACTTCAAG
AACTCTGTAGCACCGCCTACATACCTCGCTCTGCTAATCCTGTTACCAGTGGCTGCTGCCAGTGGCGATA
AGTCGTGTCTTACCGGGTTGGACTCAAGACGATAGTTACCGGATAAGGCGCAGCGGTCGGGCTGAACGGG
GGGTTCGTGCACACAGCCCAGCTTGGAGCGAACGACCTACACCGAACTGAGATACCTACAGCGTGAGCTA
TGAGAAAGCGCCACGCTTCCCGAAGGGAGAAAGGCGGACAGGCATCCGGTAAGCGGCAGGGTCGGAACAG
GAGAGCGCACGAGGGAGCTTCCAGGGGGAAACGCCTGGTATCTTTATAGTCCTGTCGGGTTTCGCCACCT
CTGACTTGAGCGTCGATTTTTGTGATGCTCGTCAGGGGGGCGGAGCCTATGGAAAAACGCCAGCAACGCG
GCCGTGAAAGGCAGGCCGGTCCGTGGTGGCCACGGCCTCTAGGCCAGATCCAGCGGCATCTGGGTTAGTC
GAGCGCGGGCCGCTTCCCATGTCTCACCAGGGCGAGCCTGTTTCGCGATCTCAGCATCTGAAATCTTCCC
GGCCTTGCGCTTCGCTGGGGCCTTACCCACCGCCTTGGCGGGCTTCTTCGGTCCAAAACTGAACAACAGA
TGTGTGACCTTGCGCCCGGTCTTTCGCTGCGCCCACTCCACCTGTAGCGGGCTGTGCTCGTTGATCTGCG
TCACGGCTGGATCAAGCACTCGCAACTTGAAGTCCTTGATCGAGGGATACCGGCCTTCCAGTTGAAACCA
CTTTCGCAGCTGGTCAATTTCTATTTCGCGCTGGCCGATGCTGTCCCATTGCATGAGCAGCTCGTAAAGC
CTGATCGCGTGGGTGCTGTCCATCTTGGCCACGTCAGCCAAGGCGTATTTGGTGAACTGTTTGGTGAGTT
CCGTCAGGTACGGCAGCATGTCTTTGGTGAACCTGAGTTCTACACGGCCCTCACCCTCCCGGTAGATGAT
TGTTTGCACCCAGCCGGTAATCATCACACTCGGTCTTTTCCCCTTGCCATTGGGCTCTTGGGTTAACCGG
ACTTCCCGCCGTTTCAGGCGCAGGGCCGCTTCTTTGAGCTGGTTGTAGGAAGATTCGATAGGGACACCCG
CCATCGTCGCTATGTCCTCCGCCGTCACTGAATACATCACTTCATCGGTGACAGGCTCGCTCCTCTTCAC
CTGGCTAATACAGGCCAGAACGATCCGCTGTTCCTGAACACTGAGGCGATACGCGGCCTCGACCAGGGCA
TTGCTTTTGTAAACCATTGGGGGTGAGGCCACGTTCGACATTCCTTGTGTATAAGGGGACACTGTATCTG
CGTCCCACAATACAACAAATCCGTCCCTTTACAACAACAAATCCGTCCCTTCTTAACAACAAATCCGTCC
CTTAATGGCAACAAATCCGTCCCTTTTTAAACTCTACAGGCCACGGATTACGTGGCCTGTAGACGTCCTA
AAAGGTTTAAAAGGGAAAAGGAAGAAAAGGGTGGAAACGCAAAAAACGCACCACTACGTGGCCCCGTTGG
GGCCGCATTTGTGCCCCTGAAGGGGCGGGGGAGGCGTCTGGGCAATCCCCGTTTTACCAGTCCCCTATCG
CCGCCTGAGAGGGCGCAGGAAGCGAGTAATCAGGGTATCGAGGCGGATTCACCCTTGGCGTCCAACCAGC
GGCACCAGCGGCGCCTGAGAGGACTAGTGCTTGGATTCTCACCAATAAAAAACGCCCGGCGGCAACCGAG
CGTTCTGAACAAATCCAGATGGAGTTCTGAGGTCATTACTGGATCTATCAACAGGAGTCCAAGCGAGCTC
TCGAACCCCAGAGTCCCGCTCAGAAGAACTCGTCAAGAAGGCGATAGAAGGCGATGCGCTGCGAATCGGG
AGCGGCGATACCGTAAAGCACGAGGAAGCGGTCAGCCCATTCGCCGCCAAGCTCTTCAGCAATATCACGG
GTAGCCAACGCTATGTCCTGATAGCGGTCCGCCACACCCAGCCGGCCACAGTCGATGAATCCAGAAAAGC
GGCCATTTTCCACCATGATATTCGGCAAGCAGGCATCGCCATGGGTCACGACGAGATCCTCGCCGTCGGG
CATGCGCGCCTTGAGCCTGGCGAACAGTTCGGCTGGCGCGAGCCCCTGATGCTCTTCGTCCAGATCATCC
TGATCGACAAGACCGGCTTCCATCCGAGTACGTGCTCGCTCGATGCGATGTTTCGCTTGGTGGTCGAATG
GGCAGGTAGCCGGATCAAGCGTATGCAGCCGCCGCATTGCATCAGCCATGATGGATACTTTCTCGGCAGG
AGCAAGGTGAGATGACAGGAGATCCTGCCCCGGCACTTCGCCCAATAGCAGCCAGTCCCTTCCCGCTTCA
GTGACAACGTCGAGCACAGCTGCGCAAGGAACGCCCGTCGTGGCCAGCCACGATAGCCGCGCTGCCTCGT
CCTGCAGTTCATTCAGGGCACCGGACAGGTCGGTCTTGACAAAAAGAACCGGGCGCCCCTGCGCTGACAG
CCGGAACACGGCGGCATCAGAGCAGCCGATTGTCTGTTGTGCCCAGTCATAGCCGAATAGCCTCTCCACC
CAAGCGGCCGGAGAACCTGCGTGCAATCCATCTTGTTCAATCATGCGAAACGATCCTCATCCTGTCTCTT
GATCAGATCATGATCCCCTGCGCCATCAGATCCTTGGCGGCAAGAAAGCCATCCAGTTTACTTTGCAGGG
CTTCCCAACCTTACCAGAGGGCGCCCCAGCTGGCAATTCC
